>Addgene plasmid #31977 | pEGFP-STAG2-Q735Stop | addgene partial sequence | sequence record 36915 | EGFP-C 5'-CATGGTCCTGCTGGAGTTCGTG-3'
TCTCGGCATGGACGAGCTGTACAGTACTCAGATCTCGACGAGCTCACTAGTCGCGGCCGCATGATAGCAG
CTCCAGAAATACCAACTGATTTTAATCTACTACAGGAGTCAGAAACACATTTTTCTTCTGACACAGATTT
TGAAGATATCGAAGGAAAAAACCAAAAGCAAGGCAAAGGCAAAACTTGTAAAAAAGGCAAAAAGGGCCCA
GCAGAAAAGGGCAAAGGTGGAAATGGAGGAGGAAAACCTCCTTCTGGTCCAAACCGAATGAATGGTCATC
ACCAACAGAATGGAGTGGAAAACATGATGTTGTTTGAAGTTGTTAAAATGGGCAAGAGTGCTATGCAGTC
GGTGGTAGATGATTGGATAGAATCATACAAGCATGACCGAGATATAGCACTTCTTGACCTTATCAACTTT
TTTATTCAGTGTTCAGGCTGTAAAGGAGTTGTCACAGCAGAAATGTTTAGACATATGCAGAACTCTGAGA
TAATTCGAAAAATGACTGAAGAATTCGATGAGGATAGTGGAGATTATCCACTTACCATGGCTGGTCCTCA
GTGGAAGAAGTTCAAATCCAGTTTTTGTGAATTCATTGGCGTGTTAGTACGGCAATGTCAATATAGTATC
ATATATGATGAGTATATGATGGATACAGTCATTTCACTTCTTACAGGATTGTCTGACTCACAAGTCAGAG
CATTTCGACATACAAGCACCCTGGCAGCTATGAAGTTGATGACAGCTTTGGTGAATGTGGCACTAAATCT
TAGCATTAATATGGATAATACACAAAGACAATATGAAGCAGAACGGAATAAAATGATTG
