>Addgene plasmid #31977 | pEGFP-STAG2-Q735Stop | addgene partial sequence | sequence record 36935 | hSTAG2-F2 5'-GGATGCCTTATTGCGACAGA-3'
GATACAGATGTTTTGGAAGCATGTTCTAAAACTTACCATGCACTCTGTAATGAAGAGTTCACAATCTTCA
ACAGAGTAGATATTTCAAGAAGTCAACTGATAGATGAATTGGCAGATAAATTTAACCGGCTTCTTGAAGA
TTTTCTGCAAGAGGGTGAAGAACCTGATGAAGATGATGCATATCAGGTATTGTCAACATTGAAGAGGATC
ACTGCTTTTCATAATGCCCATGACCTTTCAAAGTGGGATTTATTTGCTTGTAATTACAAACTCTTGAAAA
CTGGAATCGAAAATGGAGACATGCCTGAGCAGATTGTTATTCACGCACTGTAGTGTACTCACTATGTAAT
CCTTTGGCAACTTGCTAAGATAACTGAAAGCAGCTCTACAAAGGAGGACTTGCTGCGTTTAAAGAAACAA
ATGAGAGTATTTTGTCAGATATGTCAACATTACCTGACCAACGTGAATACTACTGTTAAGGAACAGGCCT
TCACTATTCTGTGTGATATTTTGATGATCTTCAGCCATCAGATTATGTCAGGAGGGCGTGACATGTTAGA
GCCATTAGTGTATACCCCTGATTCTTCATTGCAGTCTGAGTTGCTCAGCTTTATTTTGGATCATGTCTTC
ATTGAACAGGATGATGATAATAATAGTGCAGATGGTCAGCAAGAGGATGAAGCCAGTAAAATTGAAGCTC
TGCACAAGAGAAGAAATTTACTTGCAGCATTTTGTAAGCTAATTGTATATACTGTGGTGGAGATGAATAC
AGCTGCAGATATCTTCAAACAGTATATGAAG
