>Addgene plasmid #31977 | pEGFP-STAG2-Q735Stop | addgene partial sequence | sequence record 36936 | SV40pA-R 5'-GAAATTTGTGATGCTATTGC-3'
ATAACAGTTAACAACAACAATTGCATTCATTTTATGTTTCAGGTTCAGGGGGAGGTGTGGGAGGTTTTTT
AAAGCAAGTAAAACCTCTACAAATGTGGTATGGCTGATTATGATCAGTTATCTAGATCCGGTGGATCCCG
GGCCCGCGGTACCGTCGACTGCAGAATTCGAAGCTTGAGCTCGAGTTACTTGTCATCGTCATCTTTATAA
TCAAACATTGACACTCCAAGAACTGATTCATCCATAATTGAAGCTGGATCAAAGAAATCAGGCTTCAGTT
CTGTTCTCTCTCGTCTGTTCTTTGATGGTGGCAAATCTATATCCATGGTGTCAAAATCCATTCCCTCATT
AAGATCCTCAATCCTCCCTTCTGAGGACATCATAACATCTTCCACAATTGGCTCTTCATCATCTTCCATT
AGGCTTGTGCCACGCCGATTATAATCAAGAGGTGTTTGATGATGTTCAGTCTGCATTGGATAAACACTCA
TGAAGCTATCCTCAGGCCGTAATCTTTTGGGCTCTCTCATAATAGTGGAGGTGAGTTGTGGTGTCTGCAT
CATAACAGGGGTGTGCAGTGTTTGTTCTCTGCTTAACCACATACTGTCACTACTACTACTTTCTTCAGTG
AGTGAAAGCTGCATGCCCTCAACCACTTTCCGTTTTCCTGTAGATGGTTTTGATTTTTTACTCCGTACTG
TTGACCCCCGGCTGCTGATTCCACTAATGACTGACATGGTGTCATCATCACCACCAGCTAGCAAAGAATT
TCGGTAAGACATCAGTGGAAGCCACACATCCTCTCTTCGGAGTGACATCT
