[The description below was written by a language model from this plasmid's Addgene catalogue record.]
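Description:
pEGFP-STAG2-Q735Stop is a mammalian expression plasmid built on the Clontech pEGFP-C3 backbone (4727 bp without insert). It carries a human STAG2 cDNA (stromal antigen 2, also called SA-2 or SCC3B) fused downstream of EGFP, so the fluorescent protein sits at the N terminus of the encoded product. The insert was introduced by ligation-independent cloning. It is a high-copy plasmid selected in bacteria with kanamycin, and the backbone's neomycin resistance marker allows G418 selection of transfected mammalian cells. The record gives no feature table and does not name the promoter. The pEGFP-C series generally drives the fusion from the CMV immediate-early promoter, uses an SV40 polyadenylation signal, and uses a single Kan/Neo cassette for both bacterial and mammalian selection.

The defining feature is a nonsense mutation that changes glutamine 735 of STAG2 to a stop codon. Translation should therefore terminate prematurely and yield an EGFP-tagged, C-terminally truncated STAG2 protein rather than the full-length cohesin subunit. Because the tag is N-terminal, the truncated product remains fluorescent and can be detected through EGFP, so its expression level and subcellular localisation can be followed in transfected cells. The associated publication concerns mutational inactivation of STAG2 as a cause of aneuploidy in human cancer. This suggests the construct models a truncating STAG2 mutation for comparison with a wild-type counterpart. The record does not state the origin of this particular mutation or the specific experiments in which the plasmid was used.
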