Addgene plasmid #31977: pEGFP-STAG2-Q735Stop
Depositing lab: Todd Waldman. Depositing organization: Georgetown University. Publication: Mutational inactivation of STAG2 causes aneuploidy in human cancer. Solomon DA, Kim T, Diaz-Martinez LA, Fair J, Elkahloun AG, Harris BT, Toretsky JA, Rosenberg SA, Shukla N, Ladanyi M, Samuels Y, James CD, Yu H, Kim JS, Waldman T. Science. 2011 Aug 19;333(6045):1039-43. 10.1126/science.1203619 PubMed 21852505.
Backbone
  Vector backbone: pEGFP-C3
  Backbone manufacturer: Clontech
  Backbone size w/o insert (bp): 4727
  Vector type: Mammalian Expression
  Selectable markers: Neomycin (select with G418)
Growth in bacteria
  Bacterial resistance: Kanamycin, 50 μg/mL
  Growth temperature: 37°C
  Growth strain: DH5alpha
  Copy number: High Copy
Gene/Insert
  Gene/Insert name: human STAG2 cDNA (alt names: stromal antigen 2; SA-2)
  Species: H. sapiens (human)
  Mutation: changed Glutamine 735 to Stop codon
  Entrez Gene: STAG2 (a.k.a. SA-2, SA2, SCC3B, bA517O1.1)
  Tag / fusion protein: EGFP (N terminal on backbone)
  Cloning method: Ligation Independent Cloning
  Sequencing primers: 5′ gcatttggatgccttattgc
Terms and licenses: Academic/Nonprofit Terms; Industry Terms: Not Available to Industry
How to cite: pEGFP-STAG2-Q735Stop was a gift from Todd Waldman (Addgene plasmid # 31977 ; http://n2t.net/addgene:31977 ; RRID:Addgene_31977)
